Addgene plasmid #63260: pFusX1-42
Purpose: Encodes RVD positions 1-3 in TALEN assembly
Depositing lab: Stephen Ekker. Depositing organization: Mayo Foundation for Medical Education and Research. Publication: FusX: A rapid one-step TALE assembly system for genome science. Ma AC, McNulty MS, Tanya PL, Jarryd CM, Martinez-Galvez G, Argue DP, Lee HB, Urban MD, Bullard CE, Blackburn PR, Man TK, Clark KJ, Ekker SC. Hum Gene Ther. 2016 Jun;27(6):451-63. doi: 10.1089/hum.2015.172 PubMed 26854857.
Backbone
  Vector backbone: FusX1
  Backbone size w/o insert (bp): 3013
  Vector type: TALEN
Growth in bacteria
  Bacterial resistance: Spectinomycin, 50 μg/mL
  Growth temperature: 37°C
  Growth strain: DH5alpha
  Copy number: High Copy
Gene/Insert
  Gene/Insert name: NN NN HD (alt name: X1_GGC)
  Species: Synthetic
  Mutation: none
  Cloning method: Restriction Enzyme; 5′ cloning site BsaI (destroyed during cloning); 3′ cloning site BsaI (destroyed during cloning)
  Sequencing primers: 5′ pCR8_F1; 3′ pCR8_R1
Terms and licenses: Academic/Nonprofit Terms; Industry Terms: Not Available to Industry
How to cite: pFusX1-42 was a gift from Stephen Ekker (Addgene plasmid # 63260 ; http://n2t.net/addgene:63260 ; RRID:Addgene_63260)
