[The description below was written by a language model from this plasmid's Addgene catalogue record.]
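Description:
pFusX1-42 is a bacterial library plasmid from the FusX system, a rapid one-step method for assembling TALE repeat arrays used to build TALENs and related programmable DNA-binding proteins. It is built on the FusX1 backbone (about 3 kb without the insert), is maintained at high copy number in standard E. coli cloning strains, and is selected with spectinomycin. The record does not name the origin of replication or provide a feature table. The listed sequencing primers carry pCR8-style names, which hints at a related backbone but is not stated outright.

The insert is a synthetic, pre-assembled trimer of TALE repeats carrying the repeat-variable diresidues NN, NN and HD. Under the usual TALE recognition code, NN preferentially binds guanine and HD binds cytosine, so this module specifies the triplet GGC, as reflected in its alternative name X1_GGC. The module occupies RVD positions 1 to 3 of the final array, meaning it supplies the first three repeats at the start of the DNA-binding domain. The trimer was cloned through BsaI sites that were destroyed in the process, which is typical of Golden Gate construction with type IIS enzymes.

In use, this plasmid is one member of a set covering the possible triplets at the first position. A user picks the X1 plasmid matching the first three bases of the target site and combines it with the corresponding modules for later positions and a receiver vector, producing a complete TALE array in a single reaction for genome editing. The plasmid has no expression function of its own; the record describes no promoter or nuclease domain.
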