>Addgene plasmid #63260 | pFusX1-42 | depositor partial sequence | sequence record 105038 | pFusX1_GGC
AGTCTTAAGCGTCTCCCCCTGAACCTGACCCCGGACCAAGTGGTGGCTATCGCCAGCAACAATGGCGGCA
AGCAAGCGCTCGAAACGGTGCAGCGGCTGTTGCCGGTGCTGTGCCAGGACCATGGCCTGACCCCGGACCA
AGTGGTGGCTATCGCCAGCAACAATGGCGGCAAGCAAGCGCTCGAAACGGTGCAGCGGCTGTTGCCGGTG
CTGTGCCAGGACCATGGCCTGACTCCGGACCAAGTGGTGGCTATCGCCAGCCACGATGGCGGCAAGCAAG
CGCTCGAAACGGTGCAGCGGCTGTTGCCGGTGCTGTGCCAGGACCATGGCCTGACGAGACGTC
