>Addgene plasmid #63260 | pFusX1-42 | depositor partial sequence | sequence record 105039 | FusX1
CGTCTCCCCCTGACCCCGGACCAAGTGGTGGCTATCGAGACCGGCGCCGCTACGGGCGCGTCCCATTCGC
CATTCAGGCTGCGCAACTGTTGGGAAGGGCGATCGGTGCGGGCTCTTCGCTATTACGCCAGCTGGCGAAA
GGGGGATGTGCTGCAAGGCGATTAAGTTGGGAACGCCAGGGTTTTCCCAGTCACGACGTTGTAAAACGAC
GGCCAGTGAGCGCGCGTAATCGACTCACTATAGGGCGAATTGGGTACCGGGCCCCCCCTCGAGGTCCTCC
AGCTTTTGTTCCCTTTAGTGAGGGTTAATTGCGCGCTTGGCGTAATCATGGTCATAGCTGTTTCCTGTGT
GAAATTGTTATCCGCTCACAATTCCACACAACATACGAGCCGGAAGCATAAAGTGTAAAGCCTGGGGTGC
CTAATGAGTGAGCTAACTCACATTAATTGCGTTGCGCTCACTGCCCGCTTTCCACCGGTGGTCTCTGGCG
GCAAGCAAGCGCTCGAAACGGTGCAGCGGCTGTTGCCGGTGCTGTGCCAGGACCATGGCCTGACGAGACG
TCTAGACCAGCCAGGACAGAAATGCCTCGACTTCGCTGCTACCCAAGGTTGCCGGGTGACGCACACCGTG
GAAACGGATGAAGGCACGAACCCAGTGGACATAAGCCTGTTCGGTTCGTAAGCTGTAATGCAAGTAGCGT
ATGCGCTCACGCAACTGGTCCAGAACCTTGACCGAACGCAGCGGTGGTAACGGCGCAGTGGCGGTTTTCA
TGGCTTGTTATGACTGTTTTTTTGGGGTACAGTCTATGCCTCGGGCATCCAAGCAGCAAGCGCGTTACGC
CGTGGGTCGATGTTTGATGTTATGGAGCAGCAACGATGTTACGCAGCAGGGCAGTCGCCCTAAAACAAAG
TTAAACATTATGAGGGAAGCGGTGATCGCCGAAGTATCGACTCAACTATCAGAGGTAGTTGGCGTCATCG
AGCGCCATCTCGAACCGACGTTGCTGGCCGTACATTTGTACGGCTCCGCAGTGGATGGCGGCCTGAAGCC
ACACAGTGATATTGATTTGCTGGTTACGGTGACCGTAAGGCTTGATGAAACAACGCGGCGAGCTTTGATC
AACGACCTTTTGGAAACTTCGGCTTCCCCTGGAGAGAGCGAGATTCTCCGCGCTGTAGAAGTCACCATTG
TTGTGCACGACGACATCATTCCGTGGCGTTATCCAGCTAAGCGCGAACTGCAATTTGGAGAATGGCAGCG
CAATGACATTCTTGCAGGTATCTTCGAGCCAGCCACGATCGACATTGATCTGGCTATCTTGCTGACAAAA
GCAAGAGAACATAGCGTTGCCTTGGTAGGTCCAGCGGCGGAGGAACTCTTTGATCCGGTTCCTGAACAGG
ATCTATTTGAGGCGCTAAATGAAACCTTAACGCTATGGAACTCGCCGCCCGACTGGGCTGGCGATGAGCG
AAATGTAGTGCTTACGTTGTCCCGCATTTGGTACAGCGCAGTAACCGGCAAAATCGCGCCGAAGGATGTC
GCTGCCGACTGGGCAATGGAGCGCCTGCCGGCCCAGTATCAGCCCGTCATACTTGAAGCTAGACAGGCTT
ATCTTGGACAAGAAGAAGATCGCTTGGCCTCGCGCGCAGATCAGTTGGAAGAATTTGTCCACTACGTGAA
AGGCGAGATCACCAAGGTAGTCGGCAAATAACCCTCGAGCCACCCATGACCAAAATCCCTTAACGTGAGT
TACGCGTCGTTCCACTGAGCGTCAGACCCCGTAGAAAAGATCAAAGGATCTTCTTGAGATCCTTTTTTTC
TGCGCGTAATCTGCTGCTTGCAAACAAAAAAACCACCGCTACCAGCGGTGGTTTGTTTGCCGGATCAAGA
GCTACCAACTCTTTTTCCGAAGGTAACTGGCTTCAGCAGAGCGCAGATACCAAATACTGTCCTTCTAGTG
TAGCCGTAGTTAGGCCACCACTTCAAGAACTCTGTAGCACCGCCTACATACCTCGCTCTGCTAATCCTGT
TACCAGTGGCTGCTGCCAGTGGCGATAAGTCGTGTCTTACCGGGTTGGACTCAAGACGATAGTTACCGGA
TAAGGCGCAGCGGTCGGGCTGAACGGGGGGTTCGTGCACACAGCCCAGCTTGGAGCGAACGACCTACACC
GAACTGAGATACCTACAGCGTGAGCATTGAGAAAGCGCCACGCTTCCCGAAGGGAGAAAGGCGGACAGGT
ATCCGGTAAGCGGCAGGGTCGGAACAGGAGAGCGCACGAGGGAGCTTCCAGGGGGAAACGCCTGGTATCT
TTATAGTCCTGTCGGGTTTCGCCACCTCTGACTTGAGCGTCGATTTTTGTGATGCTCGTCAGGGGGGCGG
AGCCTATGGAAAAACGCCAGCAACGCGGCCTTTTTACGGTTCCTGGCCTTTTGCTGGCCTTTTGCTCACA
TGTTCTTTCCTGCGTTATCCCCTGATTCTGTGGATAACCGTATTACCGCCTTTGAGTGAGCTGATACCGC
TCGCCGCAGCCGAACGACCGAGCGCAGCGAGTCAGTGAGCGAGGAAGCGGAAGAGCGCCCAATACGCAAA
CCGCCTCTCCCCGCGCGTTGGCCGATTCATTAATGCAGCTGGCACGACAGGTTTCCCGACTGGAAAGCGG
GCAGTGAGCGCAACGCAATTAATACGCGTACCGCTAGCCAGGAAGAGTTTGTAGAAACGCAAAAAGGCCA
TCCGTCAGGATGGCCTTCTGCTTAGTTTGATGCCTGGCAGTTTATGGCGGGCGTCCTGCCCGCCACCCTC
CGGGCCGTTGCTTCACAACGTTCAAATCCGCTCCCGGCGGATTTGTCCTACTCAGGAGAGCGTTCACCGA
CAAACAACAGATAAAACGAAAGGCCCAGTCTTCCGACTGAGCCTTTCGTTTTATTTGATGCCTGGCAGTT
CCCTACTCTCGCGTTAACGCTAGCATGGATGTTTTCCCAGTCACGACGTTGTAAAACGACGGCCAGTCTT
AAG
