>Addgene plasmid #63260 | pFusX1-42 | addgene partial sequence | sequence record 111120 | pCR8_R1 5'-cgaaccgaacaggcttatgt-3'
CGTCACCCGGCAACCTTGGGTAGCAGCGAAGTCGAGGCATTTCTGTCCTGGCTGGTCTAGACGTCTCGTC
AGGCCATGGTCCTGGCACAGCACCGGCAACAGCCGCTGCACCGTTTCGAGCGCTTGCTTGCCGCCATCGT
GGCTGGCGATAGCCACCACTTGGTCCGGAGTCAGGCCATGGTCCTGGCACAGCACCGGCAACAGCCGCTG
CACCGTTTCGAGCGCTTGCTTGCCGCCATTGTTGCTGGCGATAGCCACCACTTGGTCCGGGGTCAGGCCA
TGGTCCTGGCACAGCACCGGCAACAGCCGCTGCACCGTTTCGAGCGCTTGCTTGCCGCCATTGTTGCTGG
CGATAGCCACCACTTGGTCCGGGGTCAGGTTCAGGGGGAGACGCTTAAGACTGGCCGTCGTTTTACAACG
TCGTGACTGGGAAAACATCCATGCTAGCGTTAACGCGAGAGTAGGGAACTGCCAGGCATCAAATAAAACG
AAAGGCTCAGTCGGAAGACTGGGCCTTTCGTTTTATCTGTTGTTTGTCGGTGAACGCTCTCCTGAGTAGG
ACAAATCCGCCGGGAGCGGATTTGAACGTTGTGAAGCAACGGCCCGGAGGGGTGGCGGGCAGGACGCCCG
CCAT
